>Addgene plasmid #238431 | pcDNA3-P-SSP-Wild-Type | addgene full sequence | sequence record 482338 | Addgene NGS Result
GACGGATCGGGAGATCTCCCGATCCCCTATGGTGCACTCTCAGTACAATCTGCTCTGATGCCGCATAGTT
AAGCCAGTATCTGCTCCCTGCTTGTGTGTTGGAGGTCGCTGAGTAGTGCGCGAGCAAAATTTAAGCTACA
ACAAGGCAAGGCTTGACCGACAATTGCATGAAGAATCTGCTTAGGGTTAGGCGTTTTGCGCTGCTTCGCG
ATGTACGGGCCAGATATACGCGTTGACATTGATTATTGACTAGTTATTAATAGTAATCAATTACGGGGTC
ATTAGTTCATAGCCCATATATGGAGTTCCGCGTTACATAACTTACGGTAAATGGCCCGCCTGGCTGACCG
CCCAACGACCCCCGCCCATTGACGTCAATAATGACGTATGTTCCCATAGTAACGCCAATAGGGACTTTCC
ATTGACGTCAATGGGTGGAGTATTTACGGTAAACTGCCCACTTGGCAGTACATCAAGTGTATCATATGCC
AAGTACGCCCCCTATTGACGTCAATGACGGTAAATGGCCCGCCTGGCATTATGCCCAGTACATGACCTTA
TGGGACTTTCCTACTTGGCAGTACATCTACGTATTAGTCATCGCTATTACCATGGTGATGCGGTTTTGGC
AGTACATCAATGGGCGTGGATAGCGGTTTGACTCACGGGGATTTCCAAGTCTCCACCCCATTGACGTCAA
TGGGAGTTTGTTTTGGCACCAAAATCAACGGGACTTTCCAAAATGTCGTAACAACTCCGCCCCATTGACG
CAAATGGGCGGTAGGCGTGTACGGTGGGAGGTCTATATAAGCAGAGCTCTCTGGCTAACTAGAGAACCCA
CTGCTTACTGGCTTATCGAAATTAATACGACTCACTATAGGGAGACCCAAGCTTGGTACCGAGCTCGGAT
CCATGCCGAGATCGTGCTGCAGCCGCTCGGGGGCCCTGTTGCTGGCCTTGCTGCTTCAGGCCTCCATGGA
AGTGCGTGGCTGGTGCCTGGAGAGCAGCCAGTGTCAGGACCTCACCACGGAAAGCAACCTGCTGGAGTGC
ATCCGGGCCTGCAAGCCCCGCGAGGGCAAGCGCATCAGCAAACTCTATGGAAGTGCAGGCCCTCCCCCAA
CTGGTGAAGAGGATACAGCAGAATAAGAATTCTGCAGATATCCATCACACTGGCGGCCGCTCGAGCATGC
ATCTAGAGGGCCCTATTCTATAGTGTCACCTAAATGCTAGAGCTCGCTGATCAGCCTCGACTGTGCCTTC
TAGTTGCCAGCCATCTGTTGTTTGCCCCTCCCCCGTGCCTTCCTTGACCCTGGAAGGTGCCACTCCCACT
GTCCTTTCCTAATAAAATGAGGAAATTGCATCGCATTGTCTGAGTAGGTGTCATTCTATTCTGGGGGGTG
GGGTGGGGCAGGACAGCAAGGGGGAGGATTGGGAAGACAATAGCAGGCATGCTGGGGATGCGGTGGGCTC
TATGGCTTCTGAGGCGGAAAGAACCAGCTGGGGCTCTAGGGGGTATCCCC
[124 nt withheld, positions 1521-1644]
C
[91 nt withheld, positions 1646-1736]
A
[49 nt withheld, positions 1738-1786]
CCTTTGACGTTGGAGTCCACGTTCTTT
[37 nt withheld, positions 1814-1850]
ACCCTATCTCGGTCTATTCTTTTGATTTATAAGGGATTTTGCCGATTTCGGCCTATTGGTTAAAAAATGA
GCTGATTTAACAAAAATTTAACGCGAATTAATTCTGTGGAATGTGTGTCAGTTAGGGTGTGGAAAGTCCC
CAGGCTCCCCAGCAGGCAGAAGTATGCAAAGCATGCATCTCAATTAGTCAGCAACCAGGTGTGGAAAGTC
CCCAGGCTCCCCAGCAGGCAGAAGTATGCAAAGCATGCATCTCAATTAGTCAGCAACCATAGTCCCGCCC
CTAACTCCGCCCATCCCGCCCCTAACTCCGCCCAGTTCCGCCCATTCTCCGCCCCATGGCTGACTAATTT
TTTTTATTTATGCAGAGGCCGAGGCCGCCTCTGCCTCTGAGCTATTCCAGAAGTAGTGAGGAGGCTTTTT
TGGAGGCCTAGGCTTTTGCAAAAAGCTCCCGGGAGCTTGTATATCCATTTTCGGATCTGATCAAGAGACA
GGATGAGGATCGTTTCGCATGATTGAACAAGATGGATTGCACGCAGGTTCTCCGGCCGCTTGGGTGGAGA
GGCTATTCGGCTATGACTGGGCACAACAGACAATCGGCTGCTCTGATGCCGCCGTGTTCCGGCTGTCAGC
GCAGGGGCGCCCGGTTCTTTTTGTCAAGACCGACCTGTCCGGTGCCCTGAATGAACTGCAGGACGAGGCA
GCGCGGCTATCGTGGCTGGCCACGACGGGCGTTCCTTGCGCAGCTGTGCTCGACGTTGTCACTGAAGCGG
GAAGGGACTGGCTGCTATTGGGCGAAGTGCCGGGGCAGGATCTCCTGTCATCTCACCTTGCTCCTGCCGA
GAAAGTATCCATCATGGCTGATGCAATGCGGCGGCTGCATACGCTTGATCCGGCTACCTGCCCATTCGAC
CACCAAGCGAAACATCGCATCGAGCGAGCACGTACTCGGATGGAAGCCGGTCTTGTCGATCAGGATGATC
TGGACGAAGAGCATCAGGGGCTCGCGCCAGCCGAACTGTTCGCCAGGCTCAAGGCGCGCATGCCCGACGG
CGAGGATCTCGTCGTGACCCATGGCGATGCCTGCTTGCCGAATATCATGGTGGAAAATGGCCGCTTTTCT
GGATTCATCGACTGTGGCCGGCTGGGTGTGGCGGACCGCTATCAGGACATAGCGTTGGCTACCCGTGATA
TTGCTGAAGAGCTTGGCGGCGAATGGGCTGACCGCTTCCTCGTGCTTTACGGTATCGCCGCTCCCGATTC
GCAGCGCATCGCCTTCTATCGCCTTCTTGACGAGTTCTTCTGAGCGGGACTCTGGGGTTCGAAATGACCG
ACCAAGCGACGCCCAACCTGCCATCACGAGATTTCGATTCCACCGCCGCCTTCTATGAAAGGTTGGGCTT
CGGAATCGTTTTCCGGGACGCCGGCTGGATGATCCTCCAGCGCGGGGATCTCATGCTGGAGTTCTTCGCC
CACCCCAACTTGTTTATTGCAGCTTATAATGGTTACAAATAAAGCAATAGCATCACAAATTTCACAAATA
AAGCATTTTTTTCACTGCATTCTAGTTGTGGTTTGTCCAAACTCATCAATGTATCTTATCATGTCTGTAT
ACCGTCGACCTCTAGCTAGAGCTTGGCGTAATCATGGTCATAGCTGTTTCCTGTGTGAAATTGTTATCCG
CTCACAATTCCACACAACATACGAGCCGGAAGCATAAAGTGTAAAGCCTGGGGTGCCTAATGAGTGAGCT
AACTCACATTAATTGCGTTGCGCTCACTGCCCGCTTTCCAGTCGGGAAACCTGTCGTGCCAGCTGCATTA
ATGAATCGGCCAACGCGCGGGGAGAGGCGGTTTGCGTATTGGGCGCTCTTCCGCTTCCTCGCTCACTGAC
TCGCTGCGCTCGGTCGTTCGGCTGCGGCGAGCGGTATCAGCTCACTCAAAGGCGGTAATACGGTTATCCA
CAGAATCAGGGGATAACGCAGGAAAGAACATGTGAGCAAAAGGCCAGCAAAAGGCCAGGAACCGTAAAAA
GGCCGCGTTGCTGGCGTTTTTCCATAGGCTCCGCCCCCCTGACGAGCATCACAAAAATCGACGCTCAAGT
CAGAGGTGGCGAAACCCGACAGGACTATAAAGATACCAGGCGTTTCCCCCTGGAAGCTCCCTCGTGCGCT
CTCCTGTTCCGACCCTGCCGCTTACCGGATACCTGTCCGCCTTTCTCCCTTCGGGAAGCGTGGCGCTTTC
TCATAGCTCACGCTGTAGGTATCTCAGTTCGGTGTAGGTCGTTCGCTCCAAGCTGGGCTGTGTGCACGAA
CCCCCCGTTCAGCCCGACCGCTGCGCCTTATCCGGTAACTATCGTCTTGAGTCCAACCCGGTAAGACACG
ACTTATCGCCACTGGCAGCAGCCACTGGTAACAGGATTAGCAGAGCGAGGTATGTAGGCGGTGCTACAGA
GTTCTTGAAGTGGTGGCCTAACTACGGCTACACTAGAAGAACAGTATTTGGTATCTGCGCTCTGCTGAAG
CCAGTTACCTTCGGAAAAAGAGTTGGTAGCTCTTGATCCGGCAAACAAACCACCGCTGGTAGCGGTGGTT
TTTTTGTTTGCAAGCAGCAGATTACGCGCAGAAAAAAAGGATCTCAAGAAGATCCTTTGATCTTTTCTAC
GGGGTCTGACGCTCAGTGGAACGAAAACTCACGTTAAGGGATTTTGGTCATGAGATTATCAAAAAGGATC
TTCACCTAGATCCTTTTAAATTAAAAATGAAGTTTTAAATCAATCTAAAGTATATATGAGTAAACTTGGT
CTGACAGTTACCAATGCTTAATCAGTGAGGCACCTATCTCAGCGATCTGTCTATTTCGTTCATCCATAGT
TGCCTGACTCCCCGTCGTGTAGATAACTACGATACGGGAGGGCTTACCATCTGGCCCCAGTGCTGCAATG
ATACCGCGAGACCCACGCTCACCGGCTCCAGATTTATCAGCAATAAACCAGCCAGCCGGAAGGGCCGAGC
GCAGAAGTGGTCCTGCAACTTTATCCGCCTCCATCCAGTCTATTAATTGTTGCCGGGAAGCTAGAGTAAG
TAGTTCGCCAGTTAATAGTTTGCGCAACGTTGTTGCCATTGCTACAGGCATCGTGGTGTCACGCTCGTCG
TTTGGTATGGCTTCATTCAGCTCCGGTTCCCAACGATCAAGGCGAGTTACATGATCCCCCATGTTGTGCA
AAAAAGCGGTTAGCTCCTTCGGTCCTCCGATCGTTGTCAGAAGTAAGTTGGCCGCAGTGTTATCACTCAT
GGTTATGGCAGCACTGCATAATTCTCTTACTGTCATGCCATCCGTAAGATGCTTTTCTGTGACTGGTGAG
TACTCAACCAAGTCATTCTGAGAATAGTGTATGCGGCGACCGAGTTGCTCTTGCCCGGCGTCAATACGGG
ATAATACCGCGCCACATAGCAGAACTTTAAAAGTGCTCATCATTGGAAAACGTTCTTCGGGGCGAAAACT
CTCAAGGATCTTACCGCTGTTGAGATCCAGTTCGATGTAACCCACTCGTGCACCCAACTGATCTTCAGCA
TCTTTTACTTTCACCAGCGTTTCTGGGTGAGCAAAAACAGGAAGGCAAAATGCCGCAAAAAAGGGAATAA
GGGCGACACGGAAATGTTGAATACTCATACTCTTCCTTTTTCAATATTATTGAAGCATTTATCAGGGTTA
TTGTCTCATGAGCGGATACATATTTGAATGTATTTAGAAAAATAAACAAATAGGGGTTCCGCGCACATTT
CCCCGAAAAGTGCCACCTGACGTC
Features (pLannotate 1.2.2; 22 found; start..end, strand, type, name):
     28..80      -  misc_feature   bom (fragment): basis of mobility region from pBR322
    235..614     +  enhancer       CMV enhancer: human cytomegalovirus immediate early enhancer
    615..818     +  promoter       CMV promoter: human cytomegalovirus (CMV) immediate early promoter
    814..847     +  LTR            5' LTR (truncated) (fragment): truncated 5' long terminal repeat (LTR) from HIV-1
    863..881     +  promoter       T7 promoter: promoter for bacteriophage T7 RNA polymerase
    913..1068    +  CDS            POMC (fragment): COLI_MACNE - Experimental evidence at protein level: Swiss-Prot protein existence level 1. [Met-enkephalin]: Endogenous opiate. From Macaca nemestrina (Pig-tailed macaque).
   1084..1143    +  CDS            HSPA5 (fragment): BIP_HUMAN - Also known as GRP78 From Homo sapiens (Human).
   1207..1225    -  promoter       SP6 promoter: promoter for bacteriophage SP6 RNA polymerase
   1251..1475    +  polyA_signal   bGH poly(A) signal: bovine growth hormone polyadenylation signal
   1479..1500    +  promoter       SV40 promoter (fragment): SV40 enhancer and early promoter
   1521..1949    +  rep_origin     f1 ori (sequence partly withheld): f1 bacteriophage origin of replication; arrow indicates direction of (+) strand synthesis
   1963..2292    +  promoter       SV40 promoter: SV40 enhancer and early promoter
   2359..3150    +  CDS            neo: KKA2_KLEPN - Also known as kan, nptII. Experimental evidence at protein level: Swiss-Prot protein existence level 1. Resistance to kanamycin, neomycin, paromomycin, ribostamycin, butirosin and gentamicin B. From Klebsiella pneumoniae.
   3174..3332    +  CDS            ble (fragment): BLE_KLEPN - Experimental evidence at protein level: Swiss-Prot protein existence level 1. Binding protein with a strong affinity to the bleomycin family of antibiotics. Binds to CL990; an antimitotic-antibiotic compound. From Klebsiella pneumoniae.
   3327..3448    +  polyA_signal   SV40 poly(A) signal: SV40 polyadenylation signal
   3521..3537    -  protein_bind   lac operator: The lac repressor binds to the lac operator to inhibit transcription in E. coli. This inhibition can be relieved by adding lactose or isopropyl-β-D-thiogalactopyranoside (IPTG). lac repressor encoded by lacI
   3545..3575    -  promoter       lac promoter: promoter for the E. coli lac operon
   3590..3611    -  protein_bind   CAP binding site: CAP binding activates transcription in the presence of cAMP. E. coli catabolite activator protein
   3624..3716    -  CDS            lacI (fragment): lac repressor; lacI; The lac repressor binds to the lac operator to inhibit transcription in E. coli. This inhibition can be relieved by adding lactose or isopropyl-β-D-thiogalactopyranoside (IPTG).
   3899..4487    -  rep_origin     ori: high-copy-number ColE1/pMB1/pBR322/pUC origin of replication
   4658..5518    -  CDS            AmpR: β-lactamase; bla; confers resistance to ampicillin, carbenicillin, and related antibiotics
   5519..5623    -  promoter       AmpR promoter: bla
