[The description below was written by a language model from this plasmid's Addgene catalogue record and pLannotate feature annotations shown in this document.]
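Description:
pcDNA3-P-SSP-Wild-Type is a mammalian expression plasmid built on a pcDNA3-family backbone (listed as pcDNA3.1), about 5.7 kb in total, designed to deliver a short C-terminal peptide of human GRP78 (HSPA5/BiP) into the secretory pathway. It is maintained in E. coli at high copy through a ColE1/pUC-type origin and selected with ampicillin via the β-lactamase gene and its native promoter. An f1 origin is also present, as are small remnants of lac regulatory sequence and the pBR322 bom region from the backbone.

The expression cassette is driven by the human CMV immediate-early enhancer and promoter and terminated by the bovine growth hormone polyadenylation signal. Flanking T7 and SP6 promoters are typical of this backbone and can serve for in vitro transcription or sequencing. The open reading frame begins with a fragment of pro-opiomelanocortin (POMC), the precursor of α-melanocyte-stimulating hormone. This fragment supplies the secretory and sorting peptide (SSP), and it is followed after a short spacer by a 60-nt segment encoding amino acids 631–650 of wild-type GRP78. The SSP leader is intended to route the peptide into the secretory pathway rather than leaving it cytosolic. The associated work concerns the proline-rich C-terminal region of GRP78 and its role in cell-surface GRP78 expression and in the viability of tamoxifen-resistant breast cancer cells. The "Wild-Type" name suggests it may be compared with mutant versions.

The two sources disagree on the mammalian selection marker. The catalogue lists puromycin, whereas the annotated sequence shows an SV40 promoter driving the neomycin phosphotransferase gene (G418 resistance) with an SV40 poly(A) signal, and no puromycin resistance gene is annotated. The short HIV-1 LTR and ble fragments called by the annotation are probably incidental matches.
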