Addgene plasmid #238431: pcDNA3-P-SSP-Wild-Type
Purpose: Express amino acid 631-650 of Wild-type GRP78 preceded by a secretory and sorting peptide of α-melanocyte-stimulating hormone (SSP)
Depositing lab: Amy Shiu Lee. Depositing organization: University of Southern California. Publication: The COOH-Terminal Proline-Rich Region of GRP78 Is a Key Regulator of Its Cell Surface Expression and Viability of Tamoxifen-Resistant Breast Cancer Cells. Tseng CC, Zhang P, Lee AS. Neoplasia. 2019 Aug;21(8):837-848. doi: 10.1016/j.neo.2019.05.008. Epub 2019 Jul 12. PubMed 31306849.
Backbone
  Vector backbone: pcDNA3.1
  Backbone size w/o insert (bp): 5500
  Total vector size (bp): 5700
  Vector type: Mammalian Expression
  Selectable markers: Puromycin
Growth in bacteria
  Bacterial resistance: Ampicillin, 100 μg/mL
  Growth temperature: 37°C
  Growth strain: DH5alpha
  Copy number: High Copy
Gene/Insert
  Gene/Insert name: amino acid 631-650 of Wild-type GRP78 preceded by a secretory and sorting peptide of α-melanocyte-stimulating hormone (SSP)
  Species: H. sapiens (human)
  Insert size (bp): 100
  Entrez Gene: HSPA5 (a.k.a. BIP, GRP78, HEL-S-89n)
Terms and licenses: Academic/Nonprofit Terms; Industry Terms: Not Available to Industry
How to cite: pcDNA3-P-SSP-Wild-Type was a gift from Amy Shiu Lee (Addgene plasmid # 238431 ; http://n2t.net/addgene:238431 ; RRID:Addgene_238431)
